Addgene plasmid #77405: MVK gRNA (BRDN0001162223)
Purpose: 3rd generation lentiviral gRNA plasmid targeting human MVK
Depositing lab: John Doench & David Root. Depositing organization: Broad Institute. Publication: Optimized sgRNA design to maximize activity and minimize off-target effects of CRISPR-Cas9. Doench JG, Fusi N, Sullender M, Hegde M, Vaimberg EW, Donovan KF, Smith I, Tothova Z, Wilen C, Orchard R, Virgin HW, Listgarten J, Root DE. Nat Biotechnol. 2016 Jan 18. doi: 10.1038/nbt.3437. PubMed 26780180.
Backbone
  Vector backbone: lentiGuide-Puro
  Backbone manufacturer: Zhang Lab (Addgene plasmid # 52963)
  Vector type: Mammalian Expression, Lentiviral, CRISPR
  Selectable markers: Puromycin
Growth in bacteria
  Bacterial resistance: Ampicillin, 100 μg/mL
  Growth temperature: 37°C
  Growth strain: DH5alpha
  Copy number: High Copy
Gene/Insert
  Gene/Insert name: MVK (alt names: MVK; NM_000431.3)
  gRNA/shRNA sequence: TGCTGCCAGACACACCGAGT
  Species: H. sapiens (human)
  Entrez Gene: MVK (a.k.a. LRBP, MK, MVLK, POROK3)
  Promoter: hU6
  Cloning method: Unknown
  Sequencing primers: 5′ U6-F; 3′ pS2-R
Terms and licenses: Academic/Nonprofit Terms; Industry Terms: Not Available to Industry
Depositor comments: The gRNA was designed to target the following Genbank reference sequence(s): NM_000431.3,NM_001114185.2. Note that this plasmid does NOT contain Cas9. It should be used in conjunction with lentiCas9-Blast (Addgene #52962) or otherwise with cell lines already expressing Cas9. Browse the full kinome gRNA library at http://www.addgene.org/pooled-library/broadgpp-human-kinome/ or visit http://www.broadinstitute.org/rnai/public/ for detailed protocols and information.
How to cite: MVK gRNA (BRDN0001162223) was a gift from John Doench & David Root (Addgene plasmid # 77405 ; http://n2t.net/addgene:77405 ; RRID:Addgene_77405)
