[The description below was written by a language model from this plasmid's Addgene catalogue record and pLannotate feature annotations shown in this document.]
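Description:
MVK gRNA (BRDN0001162223) is a third-generation lentiviral guide RNA plasmid built on the lentiGuide-Puro backbone. It delivers a single sgRNA against human MVK (mevalonate kinase), designed against two MVK reference transcripts. The plasmid is about 8.3 kb and is propagated in E. coli at high copy from a ColE1/pUC-type origin with ampicillin selection through β-lactamase. An f1 origin, an SV40 origin and leftover lac, T7 and T3 cloning-vector elements are also annotated in the backbone.

The lentiviral cassette begins with an RSV promoter fused to a truncated HIV-1 5' LTR, which makes genomic RNA production in packaging cells independent of Tat. It is followed by the Ψ packaging signal with a partial gag sequence and the RRE for Rev-dependent nuclear export. A human U6 RNA polymerase III promoter then drives the MVK-targeting spacer joined to the Streptococcus pyogenes Cas9 gRNA scaffold. A cPPT/CTS element that aids nuclear import of the viral genome lies just downstream of the scaffold. After that, the EF-1α core promoter with its intron A expresses puromycin N-acetyltransferase, allowing puromycin selection of transduced mammalian cells. The WPRE enhances transcript expression, and the ΔU3 self-inactivating 3' LTR silences LTR-driven transcription after integration.

The plasmid carries no Cas9, so it must be paired with a separate Cas9 vector or used in cells that already express Cas9. It is one clone from a human kinome gRNA collection, designed under optimised sgRNA rules, and is intended for CRISPR knockout of MVK. The cloning method is not recorded.
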