Features (pLannotate 1.2.2; 29 found; start..end, strand, type, name):
     14..80      +  CDS            small t antigen (fragment): SV40 (simian virus 40) small t antigen
    106..317     +  promoter       EF-1α core promoter: core promoter for human elongation factor EF-1α
    318..1256    +  intron         EF-1α intron A: intron upstream of the start codon of human EF-1α
   1278..1877    +  CDS            PuroR (fragment): puromycin N-acetyltransferase; pac from Streptomyces; confers resistance to puromycin
   1893..2481    +  misc_feature   WPRE: woodchuck hepatitis virus posttranscriptional regulatory element
   2532..2551    +  misc_feature   cPPT/CTS (fragment): central polypurine tract and central termination sequence of HIV-1
   2553..2786    +  LTR            3' LTR (ΔU3): self-inactivating 3' long terminal repeat (LTR) from HIV-1
   2864..2985    +  polyA_signal   SV40 poly(A) signal: SV40 polyadenylation signal
   3025..3160    +  rep_origin     SV40 ori: SV40 origin of replication
   3181..3199    -  promoter       T7 promoter: promoter for bacteriophage T7 RNA polymerase
   3207..3362    +  CDS            lacZα (fragment): LacZα fragment of β-galactosidase; lacZ fragment
   3367..3795    +  rep_origin     f1 ori (sequence partly withheld): f1 bacteriophage origin of replication; arrow indicates direction of (+) strand synthesis
   3848..3952    +  promoter       AmpR promoter: bla
   3953..4813    +  CDS            AmpR: β-lactamase; bla; confers resistance to ampicillin, carbenicillin, and related antibiotics
   4984..5572    +  rep_origin     ori: high-copy-number ColE1/pMB1/pBR322/pUC origin of replication
   5755..5847    +  CDS            lacI (fragment): lac repressor; lacI; The lac repressor binds to the lac operator to inhibit transcription in E. coli. This inhibition can be relieved by adding lactose or isopropyl-β-D-thiogalactopyranoside (IPTG).
   5860..5881    +  protein_bind   CAP binding site: CAP binding activates transcription in the presence of cAMP. E. coli catabolite activator protein
   5896..5926    +  promoter       lac promoter: promoter for the E. coli lac operon
   5934..5950    +  protein_bind   lac operator: The lac repressor binds to the lac operator to inhibit transcription in E. coli. This inhibition can be relieved by adding lactose or isopropyl-β-D-thiogalactopyranoside (IPTG). lac repressor encoded by lacI
   5995..6013    +  promoter       T3 promoter: promoter for bacteriophage T3 RNA polymerase
   6041..6267    +  promoter       RSV promoter: Rous sarcoma virus enhancer/promoter
   6268..6448    +  LTR            5' LTR (truncated): truncated 5' long terminal repeat (LTR) from HIV-1
   6495..6620    +  misc_feature   HIV-1 Ψ: packaging signal of human immunodeficiency virus type 1
   6604..6967    +  CDS            HIV-1 gag (fragment): gag protein from human immunodeficiency virus 1; gag
   7113..7346    +  misc_feature   RRE: The Rev response element (RRE) of HIV-1 allows for Rev-dependent mRNA export from the nucleus to the cytoplasm.
   7723..7749    +  CDS            Rev (fragment): human immunodeficiency virus 1 (HIV-1) Rev protein; rev; enhances nuclear export of unspliced and incompletely spliced viral mRNAs
   7753..7993    +  promoter       U6 promoter: RNA polymerase III promoter for human U6 snRNA
   8023..8098    +  misc_RNA       gRNA scaffold: guide RNA scaffold for the Streptococcus pyogenes CRISPR/Cas9 system
   8154..8271    +  misc_feature   cPPT/CTS: central polypurine tract and central termination sequence of HIV-1
>Addgene plasmid #77405 | MVK gRNA (BRDN0001162223) | addgene full sequence | sequence record 187700 | Addgene Assembled Sequence
CCCGGGTGCAAAGATGGATAAAGTTTTAAACAGAGAGGAATCTTTGCAGCTAATGGACCTTCTAGGTCTT
GAAAGGAGTGGGAATTGGCTCCGGTGCCCGTCAGTGGGCAGAGCGCACATCGCCCACAGTCCCCGAGAAG
TTGGGGGGAGGGGTCGGCAATTGATCCGGTGCCTAGAGAAGGTGGCGCGGGGTAAACTGGGAAAGTGATG
TCGTGTACTGGCTCCGCCTTTTTCCCGAGGGTGGGGGAGAACCGTATATAAGTGCAGTAGTCGCCGTGAA
CGTTCTTTTTCGCAACGGGTTTGCCGCCAGAACACAGGTAAGTGCCGTGTGTGGTTCCCGCGGGCCTGGC
CTCTTTACGGGTTATGGCCCTTGCGTGCCTTGAATTACTTCCACCTGGCTGCAGTACGTGATTCTTGATC
CCGAGCTTCGGGTTGGAAGTGGGTGGGAGAGTTCGAGGCCTTGCGCTTAAGGAGCCCCTTCGCCTCGTGC
TTGAGTTGAGGCCTGGCCTGGGCGCTGGGGCCGCCGCGTGCGAATCTGGTGGCACCTTCGCGCCTGTCTC
GCTGCTTTCGATAAGTCTCTAGCCATTTAAAATTTTTGATGACCTGCTGCGACGCTTTTTTTCTGGCAAG
ATAGTCTTGTAAATGCGGGCCAAGATCTGCACACTGGTATTTCGGTTTTTGGGGCCGCGGGCGGCGACGG
GGCCCGTGCGTCCCAGCGCACATGTTCGGCGAGGCGGGGCCTGCGAGCGCGGCCACCGAGAATCGGACGG
GGGTAGTCTCAAGCTGGCCGGCCTGCTCTGGTGCCTGGCCTCGCGCCGCCGTGTATCGCCCCGCCCTGGG
CGGCAAGGCTGGCCCGGTCGGCACCAGTTGCGTGAGCGGAAAGATGGCCGCTTCCCGGCCCTGCTGCAGG
GAGCTCAAAATGGAGGACGCGGCGCTCGGGAGAGCGGGCGGGTGAGTCACCCACACAAAGGAAAAGGGCC
TTTCCGTCCTCAGCCGTCGCTTCATGTGACTCCACGGAGTACCGGGCGCCGTCCAGGCACCTCGATTAGT
TCTCGAGCTTTTGGAGTACGTCGTCTTTAGGTTGGGGGGAGGGGTTTTATGCGATGGAGTTTCCCCACAC
TGAGTGGGTGGAGACTGAAGTTAGGCCAGCTTGGCACTTGATGTAATTCTCCTTGGAATTTGCCCTTTTT
GAGTTTGGATCTTGGTTCATTCTCAAGCCTCAGACAGTGGTTCAAAGTTTTTTTCTTCCATTTCAGGTGT
CGTGACGTACGGCCACCATGACCGAGTACAAGCCCACGGTGCGCCTCGCCACCCGCGACGACGTCCCCAG
GGCCGTACGCACCCTCGCCGCCGCGTTCGCCGACTACCCCGCCACGCGCCACACCGTCGATCCGGACCGC
CACATCGAGCGGGTCACCGAGCTGCAAGAACTCTTCCTCACGCGCGTCGGGCTCGACATCGGCAAGGTGT
GGGTCGCGGACGACGGCGCCGCCGTGGCGGTCTGGACCACGCCGGAGAGCGTCGAAGCGGGGGCGGTGTT
CGCCGAGATCGGCCCGCGCATGGCCGAGTTGAGCGGTTCCCGGCTGGCCGCGCAGCAACAGATGGAAGGC
CTCCTGGCGCCGCACCGGCCCAAGGAGCCCGCGTGGTTCCTGGCCACCGTCGGAGTCTCGCCCGACCACC
AGGGCAAGGGTCTGGGCAGCGCCGTCGTGCTCCCCGGAGTGGAGGCGGCCGAGCGCGCCGGGGTGCCCGC
CTTCCTGGAGACCTCCGCGCCCCGCAACCTCCCCTTCTACGAGCGGCTCGGCTTCACCGTCACCGCCGAC
GTCGAGGTGCCCGAAGGACCGCGCACCTGGTGCATGACCCGCAAGCCCGGTGCCTGAACGCGTTAAGTCG
ACAATCAACCTCTGGATTACAAAATTTGTGAAAGATTGACTGGTATTCTTAACTATGTTGCTCCTTTTAC
GCTATGTGGATACGCTGCTTTAATGCCTTTGTATCATGCTATTGCTTCCCGTATGGCTTTCATTTTCTCC
TCCTTGTATAAATCCTGGTTGCTGTCTCTTTATGAGGAGTTGTGGCCCGTTGTCAGGCAACGTGGCGTGG
TGTGCACTGTGTTTGCTGACGCAACCCCCACTGGTTGGGGCATTGCCACCACCTGTCAGCTCCTTTCCGG
GACTTTCGCTTTCCCCCTCCCTATTGCCACGGCGGAACTCATCGCCGCCTGCCTTGCCCGCTGCTGGACA
GGGGCTCGGCTGTTGGGCACTGACAATTCCGTGGTGTTGTCGGGGAAATCATCGTCCTTTCCTTGGCTGC
TCGCCTGTGTTGCCACCTGGATTCTGCGCGGGACGTCCTTCTGCTACGTCCCTTCGGCCCTCAATCCAGC
GGACCTTCCTTCCCGCGGCCTGCTGCCGGCTCTGCGGCCTCTTCCGCGTCTTCGCCTTCGCCCTCAGACG
AGTCGGATCTCCCTTTGGGCCGCCTCCCCGCGTCGACTTTAAGACCAATGACTTACAAGGCAGCTGTAGA
TCTTAGCCACTTTTTAAAAGAAAAGGGGGGACTGGAAGGGCTAATTCACTCCCAACGAAGACAAGATCTG
CTTTTTGCTTGTACTGGGTCTCTCTGGTTAGACCAGATCTGAGCCTGGGAGCTCTCTGGCTAACTAGGGA
ACCCACTGCTTAAGCCTCAATAAAGCTTGCCTTGAGTGCTTCAAGTAGTGTGTGCCCGTCTGTTGTGTGA
CTCTGGTAACTAGAGATCCCTCAGACCCTTTTAGTCAGTGTGGAAAATCTCTAGCAGTACGTATAGTAGT
TCATGTCATCTTATTATTCAGTATTTATAACTTGCAAAGAAATGAATATCAGAGAGTGAGAGGAACTTGT
TTATTGCAGCTTATAATGGTTACAAATAAAGCAATAGCATCACAAATTTCACAAATAAAGCATTTTTTTC
ACTGCATTCTAGTTGTGGTTTGTCCAAACTCATCAATGTATCTTATCATGTCTGGCTCTAGCTATCCCGC
CCCTAACTCCGCCCATCCCGCCCCTAACTCCGCCCAGTTCCGCCCATTCTCCGCCCCATGGCTGACTAAT
TTTTTTTATTTATGCAGAGGCCGAGGCCGCCTCGGCCTCTGAGCTATTCCAGAAGTAGTGAGGAGGCTTT
TTTGGAGGCCTAGGGACGTACCCAATTCGCCCTATAGTGAGTCGTATTACGCGCGCTCACTGGCCGTCGT
TTTACAACGTCGTGACTGGGAAAACCCTGGCGTTACCCAACTTAATCGCCTTGCAGCACATCCCCCTTTC
GCCAGCTGGCGTAATAGCGAAGAGGCCCGCACCGATCGCCCTTCCCAACAGTTGCGCAGCCTGAATGGCG
AATGGG
[124 nt withheld, positions 3367-3490]
C
[91 nt withheld, positions 3492-3582]
A
[49 nt withheld, positions 3584-3632]
CCTTTGACGTTGGAGTCCACGTTCTTT
[37 nt withheld, positions 3660-3696]
ACCCTATCTCGGTCTATTCTTTTGATTTATAAGGGATTTTGCCGATTTCGGCCTATTGGTTAAAAAATGA
GCTGATTTAACAAAAATTTAACGCGAATTTTAACAAAATATTAACGCTTACAATTTAGGTGGCACTTTTC
GGGGAAATGTGCGCGGAACCCCTATTTGTTTATTTTTCTAAATACATTCAAATATGTATCCGCTCATGAG
ACAATAACCCTGATAAATGCTTCAATAATATTGAAAAAGGAAGAGTATGAGTATTCAACATTTCCGTGTC
GCCCTTATTCCCTTTTTTGCGGCATTTTGCCTTCCTGTTTTTGCTCACCCAGAAACGCTGGTGAAAGTAA
AAGATGCTGAAGATCAGTTGGGTGCACGAGTGGGTTACATCGAACTGGATCTCAACAGCGGTAAGATCCT
TGAGAGTTTTCGCCCCGAAGAACGTTTTCCAATGATGAGCACTTTTAAAGTTCTGCTATGTGGCGCGGTA
TTATCCCGTATTGACGCCGGGCAAGAGCAACTCGGTCGCCGCATACACTATTCTCAGAATGACTTGGTTG
AGTACTCACCAGTCACAGAAAAGCATCTTACGGATGGCATGACAGTAAGAGAATTATGCAGTGCTGCCAT
AACCATGAGTGATAACACTGCGGCCAACTTACTTCTGACAACGATCGGAGGACCGAAGGAGCTAACCGCT
TTTTTGCACAACATGGGGGATCATGTAACTCGCCTTGATCGTTGGGAACCGGAGCTGAATGAAGCCATAC
CAAACGACGAGCGTGACACCACGATGCCTGTAGCAATGGCAACAACGTTGCGCAAACTATTAACTGGCGA
ACTACTTACTCTAGCTTCCCGGCAACAATTAATAGACTGGATGGAGGCGGATAAAGTTGCAGGACCACTT
CTGCGCTCGGCCCTTCCGGCTGGCTGGTTTATTGCTGATAAATCTGGAGCCGGTGAGCGTGGGTCTCGCG
GTATCATTGCAGCACTGGGGCCAGATGGTAAGCCCTCCCGTATCGTAGTTATCTACACGACGGGGAGTCA
GGCAACTATGGATGAACGAAATAGACAGATCGCTGAGATAGGTGCCTCACTGATTAAGCATTGGTAACTG
TCAGACCAAGTTTACTCATATATACTTTAGATTGATTTAAAACTTCATTTTTAATTTAAAAGGATCTAGG
TGAAGATCCTTTTTGATAATCTCATGACCAAAATCCCTTAACGTGAGTTTTCGTTCCACTGAGCGTCAGA
CCCCGTAGAAAAGATCAAAGGATCTTCTTGAGATCCTTTTTTTCTGCGCGTAATCTGCTGCTTGCAAACA
AAAAAACCACCGCTACCAGCGGTGGTTTGTTTGCCGGATCAAGAGCTACCAACTCTTTTTCCGAAGGTAA
CTGGCTTCAGCAGAGCGCAGATACCAAATACTGTTCTTCTAGTGTAGCCGTAGTTAGGCCACCACTTCAA
GAACTCTGTAGCACCGCCTACATACCTCGCTCTGCTAATCCTGTTACCAGTGGCTGCTGCCAGTGGCGAT
AAGTCGTGTCTTACCGGGTTGGACTCAAGACGATAGTTACCGGATAAGGCGCAGCGGTCGGGCTGAACGG
GGGGTTCGTGCACACAGCCCAGCTTGGAGCGAACGACCTACACCGAACTGAGATACCTACAGCGTGAGCT
ATGAGAAAGCGCCACGCTTCCCGAAGGGAGAAAGGCGGACAGGTATCCGGTAAGCGGCAGGGTCGGAACA
GGAGAGCGCACGAGGGAGCTTCCAGGGGGAAACGCCTGGTATCTTTATAGTCCTGTCGGGTTTCGCCACC
TCTGACTTGAGCGTCGATTTTTGTGATGCTCGTCAGGGGGGCGGAGCCTATGGAAAAACGCCAGCAACGC
GGCCTTTTTACGGTTCCTGGCCTTTTGCTGGCCTTTTGCTCACATGTTCTTTCCTGCGTTATCCCCTGAT
TCTGTGGATAACCGTATTACCGCCTTTGAGTGAGCTGATACCGCTCGCCGCAGCCGAACGACCGAGCGCA
GCGAGTCAGTGAGCGAGGAAGCGGAAGAGCGCCCAATACGCAAACCGCCTCTCCCCGCGCGTTGGCCGAT
TCATTAATGCAGCTGGCACGACAGGTTTCCCGACTGGAAAGCGGGCAGTGAGCGCAACGCAATTAATGTG
AGTTAGCTCACTCATTAGGCACCCCAGGCTTTACACTTTATGCTTCCGGCTCGTATGTTGTGTGGAATTG
TGAGCGGATAACAATTTCACACAGGAAACAGCTATGACCATGATTACGCCAAGCGCGCAATTAACCCTCA
CTAAAGGGAACAAAAGCTGGAGCTGCAAGCTTAATGTAGTCTTATGCAATACTCTTGTAGTCTTGCAACA
TGGTAACGATGAGTTAGCAACATGCCTTACAAGGAGAGAAAAAGCACCGTGCATGCCGATTGGTGGAAGT
AAGGTGGTACGATCGTGCCTTATTAGGAAGGCAACAGACGGGTCTGACATGGATTGGACGAACCACTGAA
TTGCCGCATTGCAGAGATATTGTATTTAAGTGCCTAGCTCGATACATAAACGGGTCTCTCTGGTTAGACC
AGATCTGAGCCTGGGAGCTCTCTGGCTAACTAGGGAACCCACTGCTTAAGCCTCAATAAAGCTTGCCTTG
AGTGCTTCAAGTAGTGTGTGCCCGTCTGTTGTGTGACTCTGGTAACTAGAGATCCCTCAGACCCTTTTAG
TCAGTGTGGAAAATCTCTAGCAGTGGCGCCCGAACAGGGACTTGAAAGCGAAAGGGAAACCAGAGGAGCT
CTCTCGACGCAGGACTCGGCTTGCTGAAGCGCGCACGGCAAGAGGCGAGGGGCGGCGACTGGTGAGTACG
CCAAAAATTTTGACTAGCGGAGGCTAGAAGGAGAGAGATGGGTGCGAGAGCGTCAGTATTAAGCGGGGGA
GAATTAGATCGCGATGGGAAAAAATTCGGTTAAGGCCAGGGGGAAAGAAAAAATATAAATTAAAACATAT
AGTATGGGCAAGCAGGGAGCTAGAACGATTCGCAGTTAATCCTGGCCTGTTAGAAACATCAGAAGGCTGT
AGACAAATACTGGGACAGCTACAACCATCCCTTCAGACAGGATCAGAAGAACTTAGATCATTATATAATA
CAGTAGCAACCCTCTATTGTGTGCATCAAAGGATAGAGATAAAAGACACCAAGGAAGCTTTAGACAAGAT
AGAGGAAGAGCAAAACAAAAGTAAGACCACCGCACAGCAAGCGGCCGCTGATCTTCAGACCTGGAGGAGG
AGATATGAGGGACAATTGGAGAAGTGAATTATATAAATATAAAGTAGTAAAAATTGAACCATTAGGAGTA
GCACCCACCAAGGCAAAGAGAAGAGTGGTGCAGAGAGAAAAAAGAGCAGTGGGAATAGGAGCTTTGTTCC
TTGGGTTCTTGGGAGCAGCAGGAAGCACTATGGGCGCAGCGTCAATGACGCTGACGGTACAGGCCAGACA
ATTATTGTCTGGTATAGTGCAGCAGCAGAACAATTTGCTGAGGGCTATTGAGGCGCAACAGCATCTGTTG
CAACTCACAGTCTGGGGCATCAAGCAGCTCCAGGCAAGAATCCTGGCTGTGGAAAGATACCTAAAGGATC
AACAGCTCCTGGGGATTTGGGGTTGCTCTGGAAAACTCATTTGCACCACTGCTGTGCCTTGGAATGCTAG
TTGGAGTAATAAATCTCTGGAACAGATTTGGAATCACACGACCTGGATGGAGTGGGACAGAGAAATTAAC
AATTACACAAGCTTAATACACTCCTTAATTGAAGAATCGCAAAACCAGCAAGAAAAGAATGAACAAGAAT
TATTGGAATTAGATAAATGGGCAAGTTTGTGGAATTGGTTTAACATAACAAATTGGCTGTGGTATATAAA
ATTATTCATAATGATAGTAGGAGGCTTGGTAGGTTTAAGAATAGTTTTTGCTGTACTTTCTATAGTGAAT
AGAGTTAGGCAGGGATATTCACCATTATCGTTTCAGACCCACCTCCCAACCCCGAGGGGACCCAGAGAGG
GCCTATTTCCCATGATTCCTTCATATTTGCATATACGATACAAGGCTGTTAGAGAGATAATTAGAATTAA
TTTGACTGTAAACACAAAGATATTAGTACAAAATACGTGACGTAGAAAGTAATAATTTCTTGGGTAGTTT
GCAGTTTTAAAATTATGTTTTAAAATGGACTATCATATGCTTACCGTAACTTGAAAGTATTTCGATTTCT
TGGCTTTATATATCTTGTGGAAAGGACGAAACACCGTGCTGCCAGACACACCGAGTGTTTTAGAGCTAGA
AATAGCAAGTTAAAATAAGGCTAGTCCGTTATCAACTTGAAAAAGTGGCACCGAGTCGGTGCTTTTTTAA
GCTTGGCGTAACTAGATCTTGAGACAAATGGCAGTATTCATCCACAATTTTAAAAGAAAAGGGGGGATTG
GGGGGTACAGTGCAGGGGAAAGAATAGTAGACATAATAGCAACAGACATACAAACTAAAGAATTACAAAA
ACAAATTACAAAAATTCAAAATTTTCGGGTTTATTACAGGGACAGCAGAGATCCACTTTGGCGCCGGCTC
GAGGGGG
