>Addgene plasmid #77405 | MVK gRNA (BRDN0001162223) | depositor partial sequence | sequence record 144865 | Target Sequence
TGCTGCCAGACACACCGAGT
