>Addgene plasmid #77405 | MVK gRNA (BRDN0001162223) | addgene partial sequence | sequence record 187699 | hU6-F
TAGAAAGTAATAATTTCTTGGGTAGTTTGCAGTTTTAAAATTATGTTTTAAAATGGACTATCATATGCTT
ACCGTAACTTGAAAGTATTTCGATTTCTTGGCTTTATATATCTTGTGGAAAGGACGAAACACCGTGCTGC
CAGACACACCGAGTGTTTTAGAGCTAGAAATAGCAAGTTAAAATAAGGCTAGTCCGTTATCAACTTGAAA
AAGTGGCACCGAGTCGGTGCTTTTTTAAGCTTGGCGTAACTAGATCTTGAGACAAATGGCAGTATTCATC
CACAATTTTAAAAGAAAAGGGGGGATTGGGGGGTACAGTGCAGGGGAAAGAATAGTAGACATAATAGCAA
CAGACATACAAACTAAAGAATTACAAAAACAAATTACAAAAATTCAAAATTTTCGGGTTTATTACAGGGA
CAGCAGAGATCCACTTTGGCGCCGGCTCGAGGGGGCCCGGGTGCAAAGATGGATAAAGTTTTAAACAGAG
AGGAATCTTTGCAGCTAATGGACCTTCTAGGTCTTGAAAGGAGTGGGAATTGGCTCCGGTGCCCGTCAGT
GGGCAGAGCG
